>Addgene plasmid #230802 | AiP20140 - pAAV-AiE0589m-minBG-iCre(R297T)-BGHpA | addgene full sequence | sequence record 471057 | Addgene NGS Result
CCTGCAGGCAGCTGCGCGCTCGCTCGCTCACTGAGGCCGCCCGGGCGTCGGGCGACCTTTGGTCGCCCGG
CCTCAGTGAGCGAGCGAGCGCGCAGAGAGGGAGTGGCCAACTCCATCACTAGGGGTTCCTGCGGCCGCAC
GCGTTGGAAGGAGATGCATTTGTATTGAAATTTTCTGTTTCATTTAAAGTTTGTTTTTTTCTTTAAATAC
TGGGATATATTTTCTTCCTGTACAGCCTTGCCTCCTTCCAATTTATGTTCAGGATAAAGATTACATTTAG
GCCATTTATAAATGGTTAGAGTCAATCAACACGGTAAACATTCGTATAGCAATTATTGCAAATTAACCAC
TTGGATGTTAATCATTTCTGTTTGTGCTTTTTTTTTTTCCCCTCTAATGTTGATTTCTGAGGCCTTTAAA
GATGGTAACTTTATTATCCTTATAAGATGCCAACATTTGAGTCATCAACATTGGTTAAAAATAAAGGGGG
ATCACCTTGAGCTGCAGACATGCAAATCAACTGGAAAAACACCAGCTGGCCTTAATCTTTCACCATTGCA
GTTTTGTCTGCCTCCTGTCAGCAGGCTAGCAGGTAGGCTTTTTATAGAAACAGGGACTTAGCAGATGTAG
CTGCTGTTTCCTTCTTGTCAACACTGAAATTCTCCTTTTTAGCCCCTCTGACACACACAGACACCAACCG
AAGAGCTCGGGCTGGGCATAAAAGTCAGGGCAGAGCCATCTATTGCTTACATTTGCTTCTGGGATCCAGA
TCTTTCGAAGCTAGCCACCATGGTGCCCAAGAAGAAGAGGAAAGTCTCCAACCTGCTGACTGTGCACCAA
AACCTGCCTGCCCTCCCTGTGGATGCCACCTCTGATGAAGTCAGGAAGAACCTGATGGACATGTTCAGGG
ACAGGCAGGCCTTCTCTGAACACACCTGGAAGATGCTCCTGTCTGTGTGCAGATCCTGGGCTGCCTGGTG
CAAGCTGAACAACAGGAAATGGTTCCCTGCTGAACCTGAGGATGTGAGGGACTACCTCCTGTACCTGCAA
GCCAGAGGCCTGGCTGTGAAGACCATCCAACAGCACCTGGGCCAGCTCAACATGCTGCACAGGAGATCTG
GCCTGCCTCGCCCTTCTGACTCCAATGCTGTGTCCCTGGTGATGAGGAGAATCAGAAAGGAGAATGTGGA
TGCTGGGGAGAGAGCCAAGCAGGCCCTGGCCTTTGAACGCACTGACTTTGACCAAGTCAGATCCCTGATG
GAGAACTCTGACAGATGCCAGGACATCAGGAACCTGGCCTTCCTGGGCATTGCCTACAACACCCTGCTGC
GCATTGCCGAAATTGCCAGAATCAGAGTGAAGGACATCTCCCGCACCGATGGTGGGAGAATGCTGATCCA
CATTGGCAGGACCAAGACCCTGGTGTCCACAGCTGGTGTGGAGAAGGCCCTGTCCCTGGGGGTTACCAAG
CTGGTGGAGAGATGGATCTCTGTGTCTGGTGTGGCTGATGACCCCAACAACTACCTGTTCTGCCGGGTCA
GAAAGAATGGTGTGGCTGCCCCTTCTGCCACCTCCCAACTGTCCACCCGGGCCCTGGAAGGGATCTTTGA
GGCCACCCACCGCCTGATCTATGGTGCCAAGGATGACTCTGGGCAGAGATACCTGGCCTGGTCTGGCCAC
TCTGCCAGAGTGGGTGCTGCCACCGACATGGCCAGGGCTGGTGTGTCCATCCCTGAAATCATGCAGGCTG
GTGGCTGGACCAATGTGAACATTGTGATGAACTACATCAGAAACCTGGACTCTGAGACTGGGGCCATGGT
GAGGCTGCTCGAAGATGGGGACTGAGGCGCGCCGAATTCAAGCTTCTCGAGAGATCTTCGACTGTGCCTT
CTAGTTGCCAGCCATCTGTTGTTTGCCCCTCCCCCGTGCCTTCCTTGACCCTGGAAGGTGCCACTCCCAC
TGTCCTTTCCTAATAAAATGAGGAAATTGCATCGCATTGTCTGAGTAGGTGTCATTCTATTCTGGGGGGT
GGGGTGGGGCAGGACAGCAAGGGGGAGGATTGGGAAGACAATAGCAGGCATGAGATCTCACGTGCGGACC
GAGCGGCCGCAGGAACCCCTAGTGATGGAGTTGGCCACTCCCTCTCTGCGCGCTCGCTCGCTCACTGAGG
CCGGGCGACCAAAGGTCGCCCGACGCCCGGGCTTTGCCCGGGCGGCCTCAGTGAGCGAGCGAGCGCGCAG
CTGCCTGCAGGGGCGCCTGATGCGGTATTTTCTCCTTACGCATCTGTGCGGTATTTCACACCGCATA
[95 nt withheld, positions 2308-2402]
T
[46 nt withheld, positions 2404-2449]
C
[141 nt withheld, positions 2451-2591]
CCTTTGACGTTGGAGTCCACGTTCTTT
[37 nt withheld, positions 2619-2655]
ACTCTATCTCGGGCTATTCTTTTGATTTATAAGGGATTTTGCCGATTTCGGTCTATTGGTTAAAAAATGA
GCTGATTTAACAAAAATTTAACGCGAATTTTAACAAAATATTAACGTTTACAATTTTATGGTGCACTCTC
AGTACAATCTGCTCTGATGCCGCATAGTTAAGCCAGCCCCGACACCCGCCAACACCCGCTGACGCGCCCT
GACGGGCTTGTCTGCTCCCGGCATCCGCTTACAGACAAGCTGTGACCGTCTCCGGGAGCTGCATGTGTCA
GAGGTTTTCACCGTCATCACCGAAACGCGCGAGACGAAAGGGCCTCGTGATACGCCTATTTTTATAGGTT
AATGTCATGATAATAATGGTTTCTTAGACGTCAGGTGGCACTTTTCGGGGAAATGTGCGCGGAACCCCTA
TTTGTTTATTTTTCTAAATACATTCAAATATGTATCCGCTCATGAGACAATAACCCTGATAAATGCTTCA
ATAATATTGAAAAAGGAAGAGTATGAGTATTCAACATTTCCGTGTCGCCCTTATTCCCTTTTTTGCGGCA
TTTTGCCTTCCTGTTTTTGCTCACCCAGAAACGCTGGTGAAAGTAAAAGATGCTGAAGATCAGTTGGGTG
CACGAGTGGGTTACATCGAACTGGATCTCAACAGCGGTAAGATCCTTGAGAGTTTTCGCCCCGAAGAACG
TTTTCCAATGATGAGCACTTTTAAAGTTCTGCTATGTGGCGCGGTATTATCCCGTATTGACGCCGGGCAA
GAGCAACTCGGTCGCCGCATACACTATTCTCAGAATGACTTGGTTGAGTACTCACCAGTCACAGAAAAGC
ATCTTACGGATGGCATGACAGTAAGAGAATTATGCAGTGCTGCCATAACCATGAGTGATAACACTGCGGC
CAACTTACTTCTGACAACGATCGGAGGACCGAAGGAGCTAACCGCTTTTTTGCACAACATGGGGGATCAT
GTAACTCGCCTTGATCGTTGGGAACCGGAGCTGAATGAAGCCATACCAAACGACGAGCGTGACACCACGA
TGCCTGTAGCAATGGCAACAACGTTGCGCAAACTATTAACTGGCGAACTACTTACTCTAGCTTCCCGGCA
ACAATTAATAGACTGGATGGAGGCGGATAAAGTTGCAGGACCACTTCTGCGCTCGGCCCTTCCGGCTGGC
TGGTTTATTGCTGATAAATCTGGAGCCGGTGAGCGTGGGTCTCGCGGTATCATTGCAGCACTGGGGCCAG
ATGGTAAGCCCTCCCGTATCGTAGTTATCTACACGACGGGGAGTCAGGCAACTATGGATGAACGAAATAG
ACAGATCGCTGAGATAGGTGCCTCACTGATTAAGCATTGGTAACTGTCAGACCAAGTTTACTCATATATA
CTTTAGATTGATTTAAAACTTCATTTTTAATTTAAAAGGATCTAGGTGAAGATCCTTTTTGATAATCTCA
TGACCAAAATCCCTTAACGTGAGTTTTCGTTCCACTGAGCGTCAGACCCCGTAGAAAAGATCAAAGGATC
TTCTTGAGATCCTTTTTTTCTGCGCGTAATCTGCTGCTTGCAAACAAAAAAACCACCGCTACCAGCGGTG
GTTTGTTTGCCGGATCAAGAGCTACCAACTCTTTTTCCGAAGGTAACTGGCTTCAGCAGAGCGCAGATAC
CAAATACTGTTCTTCTAGTGTAGCCGTAGTTAGGCCACCACTTCAAGAACTCTGTAGCACCGCCTACATA
CCTCGCTCTGCTAATCCTGTTACCAGTGGCTGCTGCCAGTGGCGATAAGTCGTGTCTTACCGGGTTGGAC
TCAAGACGATAGTTACCGGATAAGGCGCAGCGGTCGGGCTGAACGGGGGGTTCGTGCACACAGCCCAGCT
TGGAGCGAACGACCTACACCGAACTGAGATACCTACAGCGTGAGCTATGAGAAAGCGCCACGCTTCCCGA
AGGGAGAAAGGCGGACAGGTATCCGGTAAGCGGCAGGGTCGGAACAGGAGAGCGCACGAGGGAGCTTCCA
GGGGGAAACGCCTGGTATCTTTATAGTCCTGTCGGGTTTCGCCACCTCTGACTTGAGCGTCGATTTTTGT
GATGCTCGTCAGGGGGGCGGAGCCTATGGAAAAACGCCAGCAACGCGGCCTTTTTACGGTTCCTGGCCTT
TTGCTGGCCTTTTGCTCACATGT
Features (pLannotate 1.2.2; 12 found; start..end, strand, type, name):
     12..39      +  repeat_region  AAV2 ITR (fragment): inverted terminal repeat of adeno-associated virus serotype 2 inverted
     68..95      +  repeat_region  AAV2 ITR (fragment): inverted terminal repeat of adeno-associated virus serotype 2 inverted
    817..1842    +  CDS            cre: RECR_BPP1 - Experimental evidence at protein level: Swiss-Prot protein existence level 1. Catalyzes site-specific recombination between two 34-base- pair LOXP sites. Its role is to maintain the phage genome as a monomeric unit-copy plasmid in the lysogenic state. From Escherichia phage P1 (Bacteriophage P1).
   1882..1993    +  polyA_signal   bGH poly(A) signal: bovine growth hormone polyadenylation signal
   2111..2251    +  repeat_region  AAV2 ITR: inverted terminal repeat of adeno-associated virus serotype 2 inverted
   2256..2307    -  misc_feature   bom (fragment): basis of mobility region from pBR322
   2326..2781    +  rep_origin     f1 ori (sequence partly withheld): f1 bacteriophage origin of replication; arrow indicates direction of (+) strand synthesis
   2782..2831    -  misc_feature   bom (fragment): basis of mobility region from pBR322
   2933..2968    -  CDS            rop (fragment): Rop protein, which maintains plasmids at low copy number; rop
   3063..3167    +  promoter       AmpR promoter: bla
   3168..4028    +  CDS            AmpR: β-lactamase; bla; confers resistance to ampicillin, carbenicillin, and related antibiotics
   4199..4787    +  rep_origin     ori: high-copy-number ColE1/pMB1/pBR322/pUC origin of replication
