[The description below was written by a language model from this plasmid's Addgene catalogue record and pLannotate feature annotations shown in this document.]
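Description:
AiP20140 - pAAV-AiE0589m-minBG-iCre(R297T)-BGHpA is an AAV transfer plasmid of about 4.8 kb built on a pAAV2 backbone and used to package recombinant adeno-associated virus for delivery to brain cells. It is propagated in bacteria as a high-copy plasmid through a ColE1/pUC-type origin and is selected with ampicillin via the β-lactamase gene and its own promoter. An f1 phage origin and short remnants of pBR322 bom and rop sequences are also present in the backbone. The expression cassette sits between AAV2 inverted terminal repeats, the cis elements needed for replication and encapsidation of the vector genome. The automated annotation recognises the right-hand ITR in full but only two short fragments of the left one. Whether this reflects the annotation and sequencing of this repeat-rich region or a real truncation cannot be told from the record.

The payload is iCre(R297T), a synthetic, codon-improved Cre recombinase carrying an R297T substitution; the record does not state the purpose of the mutation. The annotated Cre coding sequence is followed by a bovine growth hormone polyadenylation signal. Upstream, expression is driven by the enhancer AiE0589m coupled to a minimal beta-globin promoter (minBG). Neither element is picked up by the feature table, but they presumably occupy the unannotated stretch between the left ITR and the Cre open reading frame. A minimal promoter has little activity alone, so the enhancer determines where Cre is made. The enhancer is described as designed to drive transgene expression in specific populations of brain cells, though the record does not say which ones. The vector is therefore suited to enhancer-restricted recombination of loxP-flanked alleles or Cre-dependent reporters, as part of a toolkit for genetic access to cortical cell types.
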