Addgene plasmid #230802: AiP20140 - pAAV-AiE0589m-minBG-iCre(R297T)-BGHpA
Purpose: AiE0589m is an enhancer sequence, designed to drive AAV-mediated transgene expression in specific populations of brain cells
Depositing lab: Allen Institute for Brain Science & Bosiljka Tasic. Depositing organization: Allen Institute. Publication: A suite of enhancer AAVs and transgenic mouse lines for genetic access to cortical cell types. Ben-Simon Y, Hooper M, Narayan S, Daigle TL, Dwivedi D, Way SW, Oster A, Stafford DA, Mich JK, Taormina MJ, Martinez RA, Opitz-Araya X, Roth JR, Alexander JR, Allen S, Amster A, Arbuckle J, Ayala A, Baker PM, Bakken TE, Barcelli T, Barta S, Bendrick J, Bertagnolli D, Bielstein C, Bishwakarma P, Bowlus J, Boyer G, Brouner K, Casian B, Casper T, Chakka AB, Chakrabarty R, Chance RK, Chavan S, Clark M, Colbert K, Collman F, Daniel S, Departee M, DiValentin P, Donadio N, Dotson N, Egdorf T, Fliss T, Gabitto M, Garcia J, Gary A, Gasperini M, Gloe J, Goldy J, Gore BB, Graybuck L, Greisman N, Haeseleer F, Halterman C, Haradon Z, Hastings SD, Helback O, Ho W, Hockemeyer D, Huang C, Huff S, Hunker A, Johansen N, Jones D, Juneau Z, Kalmbach B, Kannan M, Khem S, Kussick E, Kutsal R, Larsen R, Lee C, Lee AY, Leibly M, Lenz GH, Li S, Liang E, Lusk N, Madigan Z, Malloy J, Malone J, McCue R, Melchor J, Mollenkopf T, Moosman S, Morin E, Newman D, Ng L, Ngo K, Omstead V, Otto S, Oyama A, Pena N, Pham T, Phillips E, Pom CA, Potekhina L, Ransford S, Ray PL, Rette D, Reynoldson C, Rimorin C, Rocha D, Ruiz A, Sanchez REA, Sawyer L, Sedeno-Cortes A, Sevigny JP, Shapovalova N, Shepard N, Shulga L, Sigler AR, Siverts L, Soliman S, Somasundaram S, Staats B, Stewart K, Szelenyi E, Tieu M, Trader C, Tran A, van Velthoven CTJ, Walker M, Wang Y, Weed N, Wirthlin M, Wood T, Wynalda B, Yao Z, Zhou T, Ariza J, Dee N, Reding M, Ronellenfitch K, Mufti S, Sunkin SM, Smith KA, Esposito L, Waters J, Thyagarajan B, Yao S, Lein ES, Zeng H, Levi BP, Ngai J, Ting JT, Tasic B. Cell. 2025 May 16:S0092-8674(25)00513-6. doi: 10.1016/j.cell.2025.05.002. PubMed 40403729.
Backbone
  Vector backbone: pAAV2
  Vector type: AAV
Growth in bacteria
  Bacterial resistance: Ampicillin, 100 μg/mL
  Growth temperature: 37°C
  Growth strain: NEB Stable
  Copy number: High Copy
Gene/Insert
  Gene/Insert name: iCre(R297T)
  Species: Synthetic
  Promoter: minBG
  Cloning method: Restriction Enzyme; 5′ cloning site BamHI (unknown if destroyed); 3′ cloning site XhoI (unknown if destroyed)
Terms and licenses: Academic/Nonprofit Terms; Industry Terms: Not Available to Industry
How to cite: AiP20140 - pAAV-AiE0589m-minBG-iCre(R297T)-BGHpA was a gift from Allen Institute for Brain Science & Bosiljka Tasic (Addgene plasmid # 230802 ; http://n2t.net/addgene:230802 ; RRID:Addgene_230802)
